>Addgene plasmid #137141 | pAAV-nEF-Coff/Fon-ChR2(ET/TC)-EYFP | addgene full sequence | sequence record 301584 | Addgene NGS Result
CCTCTGACTTGAGCGTCGATTTTTGTGATGCTCGTCAGGGGGGCGGAGCCTATGGAAAAACGCCAGCAAC
GCGGCCTTTTTACGGTTCCTGGCCTTTTGCTGGCCTTTTGCTCACATGTCCTGCAGGCAGCTGCGCGCTC
GCTCGCTCACTGAGGCCGCCCGGGCGTCGGGCGACCTTTGGTCGCCCGGCCTCAGTGAGCGAGCGAGCGC
GCAGAGAGGGAGTGGCCAACTCCATCACTAGGGGTTCCTGCGGCCGCACGCGTAAGGATCTGCGATCGCT
CCGGTGCCCGTCAGTGGGCAGAGCGCACATCGCCCACAGTCCCCGAGAAGTTGGGGGGAGGGGTCGGCAA
TTGAACGGGTGCCTAGAGAAGGTGGCGCGGGGTAAACTGGGAAAGTGATGTCGTGTACTGGCTCCGCCTT
TTTCCCGAGGGTGGGGGAGAACCGTATATAAGTGCAGTAGTCGCCGTGAACGTTCTTTTTCGCAACGGGT
TTGCCGCCAGAACACAGCTGAAGCTTCGAGGGGCTCGCATCTCTCCTTCACGCGCCCGCCGCCCTACCTG
AGGCCGCCATCCACGCCGGTTGAGTCGCGTTCTGCCGCCTCCCGCCTGTGGTGCCTCCTGAACTGCGTCC
GCCGTCTAGGTAAGTTTAAAGCTCAGGTCGAGACCGGGCCTTTGTCCGGCGCTCCCTTGGAGCCTACCTA
GACTCAGCCGGCTCTCCACGCTTTGCCTGACCCTGCTTGCTCAACTCTACGTCTTTGTTTCGTTTTCTGT
TCTGCGCCGTTACAGATCCAAGCTGTGACCGGCGCCTACGGATCCGAAGTTCCTATTCTTCAAATAGTAT
AGGAACTTCGCAGAGTAGTAGCTGGATTGTAGCTGCTATTAGCAATCTAAAACCTCTTAGAAGTTCCTAT
TCTTCAAAAGGTATAGGAACTTCGGCGCGCCTTACTTGTACAGCTCGTCCATGCCGAGAGTGATCCCGGC
GGCGGTCACGAACTCCAGCAGGACCATGTGATCGCGCTTCTCGTTGGGGTCTTTGCTCAGGGCGGACTGG
TAGCTCAGGTAGTGGTTGTCGGGCAGCAGCACGGGGCCGTCGCCGATGGGGGTGTTCTGCTGGTAGTGGT
CGGCGAGCTGCACGCTGCCGTCCTCGATGTTGTGGCGGATCTTGAAGTTCACCTTGATGCCGTTCTTCTG
CTTGTCGGCCATGATATAGACGTTGTGGCTGTTGTAGTTGTACTCCAGCTTGTGCCCCAGGATGTTGCCG
TCCTCCTTGAAGTCGATGCCCTTCAGCTCGATGCGGTTCACCAGGGTGTCGCCCTCGAACTTCACCTCGG
CGCGGGTCTTGTAGTTGCCGTCGTCCTTGAAGAAGATGGTGCGCTCCTGGACGTAGCCTTCGGGCATGGC
GGACTTGAAGAAGTCGTGCTGCTTCATGTGGTCGGGGTAGCGGGCGAAGCACTGCAGGCCGTAGCCGAAG
GTGGTCACGAGGGTGGGCCAGGGCACGGGCAGCTGTGGGACGACATGACTTAACCAGTTAACCATGTTCT
CTGAACATGAGAAGGGCTGGCCACTCTCCAGTCGACATAACTTCGTATAGGATACTTTATACGAAGTTAT
GCAGAATGGTAGCTGGATTGTAGCTGCTATTAGCAATATGAAACCTCTTAATAACTTCGTATAGTATACC
TTATACGAAGTTATACTAGTCCTCCTGTACTCACCTTGCCGGTGGTGCAGATGAACTTCAGGGTCAGCTT
GCCGTAGGTGGCATCGCCCTCGCCCTCGCCGGACACGCTGAACTTGTGGCCGTTTACGTCACCGTCCAGC
TCGACCAGGATGGGCACCACCCCGGTGAACAGCTCCTCGCCCTTGCTCACCATGGTGGCGGCCGCTGGCA
CGGCTCCGGCCTCGGCTTCGTCTTCGACGAGAGTCTCGACCTCGATCTCCGTTCCGCCGATGTTCAGTTT
GGTGGTTTTGCGGATATCTCCGTGAATCAATATGTGCTCGTGGATCAGGACGCGCAGGTAGTGTCCCAAC
AACCCCCAACAATTTTTACTCATCAGATCAATAATCGTGTGACCTACGGTGGAGCCATAGACGCTCAGGA
CGCCAAAACCTTCGGGCCCCAAAATGAAGAGAATTGGGAACATACCCCAGCTCACGAAAAACAGCCATGC
CATGCCGGTCACGACCTGGCGGCACCGACCCTTTGGCACAGTATGATAACCCTCGATATATGCTTTGGCG
GCGTGAAAAAATGTGTTCGCGCCATAGCACAATCCAAGACAAAAGAAGATGACTTTAACATAGCCGGTTG
CCATGGCGCTGGTAGCCCCCCACACGATACACCCGATGTCTGAGACAAGGAGTCCCATGGTTCTCCTGCT
GTAGTCGTTGCTCAGGCCTAAACACATGAGAAATAGAGTCATAAGCACATGGGTCACATACAGGAGATAT
GTATATAACATTAATACAATTTATAAAAAAAAGGGGGGGCACAGGTACCATAACTTCGTATAAAGTATCC
TATACGAAGTTATTTGCCTTAACCCAGAAATTATCACTGTTATTCTTTAGAATGGTGCAAAGAATAACTT
CGTATAAGGTATACTATACGAAGTTATGCTAGCAACCCCGACACTTACCGGTGAGGTTGCTCAGGTGGAT
AAGGATGACAGGACAAGTGAGCAGCCAGGTTGCATAGCGCAGCCACTGCACCCGGTGTCCTGTGGCAAGG
TAGAGCATAGAGGGATTCTTAAACTCAAAAAAGAACTCGAGAATCACCTTAACCATTTCAATGGCGCACA
CATAGATCTCCTCCCAGCCGCATGTAGATTTCCAGGTTTGGTAGGCATAGAACATCAGCAGCAAAATGCT
GAATCCTGCTGCAAGCCACTGCAGGACATTTGACGCGGTCTGAGCGCCGTTCGTGCCGCGAGATTCAATC
CATCCGGCACAGTAACATTGATCCTCAGGGACCAGGACGGACCCGTTCACCACCACAGGATTAGTAACGA
ACAAAAGTTCGCGTCCGACGGCAGACAAAGCGCCGCCATAGTCCATGGTGGCGAGCTCGAAGTTCCTATA
CTATTTGAAGAATAGGAACTTCTTGCCTTAACCCAGAAATTATCACTGTTATTCTTTAGAATGGTGCAAA
GAGAAGTTCCTATACCTTTTGAAGAATAGGAACTTCGAATTCGATATCAAGCTTATCGATAATCAACCTC
TGGATTACAAAATTTGTGAAAGATTGACTGGTATTCTTAACTATGTTGCTCCTTTTACGCTATGTGGATA
CGCTGCTTTAATGCCTTTGTATCATGCTATTGCTTCCCGTATGGCTTTCATTTTCTCCTCCTTGTATAAA
TCCTGGTTGCTGTCTCTTTATGAGGAGTTGTGGCCCGTTGTCAGGCAACGTGGCGTGGTGTGCACTGTGT
TTGCTGACGCAACCCCCACTGGTTGGGGCATTGCCACCACCTGTCAGCTCCTTTCCGGGACTTTCGCTTT
CCCCCTCCCTATTGCCACGGCGGAACTCATCGCCGCCTGCCTTGCCCGCTGCTGGACAGGGGCTCGGCTG
TTGGGCACTGACAATTCCGTGGTGTTGTCGGGGAAATCATCGTCCTTTCCTTGGCTGCTCGCCTATGTTG
CCACCTGGATTCTGCGCGGGACGTCCTTCTGCTACGTCCCTTCGGCCCTCAATCCAGCGGACCTTCCTTC
CCGCGGCCTGCTGCCGGCTCTGCGGCCTCTTCCGCGTCTTCGCCTTCGCCCTCAGACGAGTCGGATCTCC
CTTTGGGCCGCCTCCCCGCATCGATACCGAGCGCTGCTCGAGAGATCTACGGGTGGCATCCCTGTGACCC
CTCCCCAGTGCCTCTCCTGGCCCTGGAAGTTGCCACTCCAGTGCCCACCAGCCTTGTCCTAATAAAATTA
AGTTGCATCATTTTGTCTGACTAGGTGTCCTTCTATAATATTATGGGGTGGAGGGGGGTGGTATGGAGCA
AGGGGCAAGTTGGGAAGACAACCTGTAGGGCCTGCGGGGTCTATTGGGAACCAAGCTGGAGTGCAGTGGC
ACAATCTTGGCTCACTGCAATCTCCGCCTCCTGGGTTCAAGCGATTCTCCTGCCTCAGCCTCCCGAGTTG
TTGGGATTCCAGGCATGCATGACCAGGCTCAGCTAATTTTTGTTTTTTTGGTAGAGACGGGGTTTCACCA
TATTGGCCAGGCTGGTCTCCAACTCCTAATCTCAGGTGATCTACCCACCTTGGCCTCCCAAATTGCTGGG
ATTACAGGCGTGAACCACTGCTCCCTTCCCTGTCCTTCTGATTTTGTAGGTAACCACGTGCGGACCGAGC
GGCCGCAGGAACCCCTAGTGATGGAGTTGGCCACTCCCTCTCTGCGCGCTCGCTCGCTCACTGAGGCCGG
GCGACCAAAGGTCGCCCGACGCCCGGGCTTTGCCCGGGCGGCCTCAGTGAGCGAGCGAGCGCGCAGCTGC
CTGCAGGGGCGCCTGATGCGGTATTTTCTCCTTACGCATCTGTGCGGTATTTCACACCGCATA
[95 nt withheld, positions 4544-4638]
T
[46 nt withheld, positions 4640-4685]
C
[141 nt withheld, positions 4687-4827]
CCTTTGACGTTGGAGTCCACGTTCTTT
[37 nt withheld, positions 4855-4891]
ACTCTATCTCGGGCTATTCTTTTGATTTATAAGGGATTTTGCCGATTTCGGTCTATTGGTTAAAAAATGA
GCTGATTTAACAAAAATTTAACGCGAATTTTAACAAAATATTAACGTTTACAATTTTATGGTGCACTCTC
AGTACAATCTGCTCTGATGCCGCATAGTTAAGCCAGCCCCGACACCCGCCAACACCCGCTGACGCGCCCT
GACGGGCTTGTCTGCTCCCGGCATCCGCTTACAGACAAGCTGTGACCGTCTCCGGGAGCTGCATGTGTCA
GAGGTTTTCACCGTCATCACCGAAACGCGCGAGACGAAAGGGCCTCGTGATACGCCTATTTTTATAGGTT
AATGTCATGATAATAATGGTTTCTTAGACGTCAGGTGGCACTTTTCGGGGAAATGTGCGCGGAACCCCTA
TTTGTTTATTTTTCTAAATACATTCAAATATGTATCCGCTCATGAGACAATAACCCTGATAAATGCTTCA
ATAATATTGAAAAAGGAAGAGTATGAGTATTCAACATTTCCGTGTCGCCCTTATTCCCTTTTTTGCGGCA
TTTTGCCTTCCTGTTTTTGCTCACCCAGAAACGCTGGTGAAAGTAAAAGATGCTGAAGATCAGTTGGGTG
CACGAGTGGGTTACATCGAACTGGATCTCAACAGCGGTAAGATCCTTGAGAGTTTTCGCCCCGAAGAACG
TTTTCCAATGATGAGCACTTTTAAAGTTCTGCTATGTGGCGCGGTATTATCCCGTATTGACGCCGGGCAA
GAGCAACTCGGTCGCCGCATACACTATTCTCAGAATGACTTGGTTGAGTACTCACCAGTCACAGAAAAGC
ATCTTACGGATGGCATGACAGTAAGAGAATTATGCAGTGCTGCCATAACCATGAGTGATAACACTGCGGC
CAACTTACTTCTGACAACGATCGGAGGACCGAAGGAGCTAACCGCTTTTTTGCACAACATGGGGGATCAT
GTAACTCGCCTTGATCGTTGGGAACCGGAGCTGAATGAAGCCATACCAAACGACGAGCGTGACACCACGA
TGCCTGTAGCAATGGCAACAACGTTGCGCAAACTATTAACTGGCGAACTACTTACTCTAGCTTCCCGGCA
ACAATTAATAGACTGGATGGAGGCGGATAAAGTTGCAGGACCACTTCTGCGCTCGGCCCTTCCGGCTGGC
TGGTTTATTGCTGATAAATCTGGAGCCGGTGAGCGTGGGTCTCGCGGTATCATTGCAGCACTGGGGCCAG
ATGGTAAGCCCTCCCGTATCGTAGTTATCTACACGACGGGGAGTCAGGCAACTATGGATGAACGAAATAG
ACAGATCGCTGAGATAGGTGCCTCACTGATTAAGCATTGGTAACTGTCAGACCAAGTTTACTCATATATA
CTTTAGATTGATTTAAAACTTCATTTTTAATTTAAAAGGATCTAGGTGAAGATCCTTTTTGATAATCTCA
TGACCAAAATCCCTTAACGTGAGTTTTCGTTCCACTGAGCGTCAGACCCCGTAGAAAAGATCAAAGGATC
TTCTTGAGATCCTTTTTTTCTGCGCGTAATCTGCTGCTTGCAAACAAAAAAACCACCGCTACCAGCGGTG
GTTTGTTTGCCGGATCAAGAGCTACCAACTCTTTTTCCGAAGGTAACTGGCTTCAGCAGAGCGCAGATAC
CAAATACTGTTCTTCTAGTGTAGCCGTAGTTAGGCCACCACTTCAAGAACTCTGTAGCACCGCCTACATA
CCTCGCTCTGCTAATCCTGTTACCAGTGGCTGCTGCCAGTGGCGATAAGTCGTGTCTTACCGGGTTGGAC
TCAAGACGATAGTTACCGGATAAGGCGCAGCGGTCGGGCTGAACGGGGGGTTCGTGCACACAGCCCAGCT
TGGAGCGAACGACCTACACCGAACTGAGATACCTACAGCGTGAGCTATGAGAAAGCGCCACGCTTCCCGA
AGGGAGAAAGGCGGACAGGTATCCGGTAAGCGGCAGGGTCGGAACAGGAGAGCGCACGAGGGAGCTTCCA
GGGGGAAACGCCTGGTATCTTTATAGTCCTGTCGGGTTTCGCCA
Features (pLannotate 1.2.2; 27 found; start..end, strand, type, name):
    131..158     +  repeat_region  AAV2 ITR (fragment): inverted terminal repeat of adeno-associated virus serotype 2 inverted
    187..214     +  repeat_region  AAV2 ITR (fragment): inverted terminal repeat of adeno-associated virus serotype 2 inverted
    296..507     +  promoter       EF-1α core promoter: core promoter for human elongation factor EF-1α
    520..788     +  LTR            5' LTR (truncated): truncated 5' long terminal repeat (LTR) from human T-cell leukemia virus (HTLV) type 1
    858..899     -  intron         β-globin intron (fragment): internally truncated intron from human β-globin
    942..1504    -  CDS            EYFP (fragment): enhanced YFP mammalian codon-optimized
   1577..1610    +  protein_bind   lox2272: Cre-mediated recombination occurs in the 8-bp core sequence (GGATACTT). lox2272 sites are compatible with each other, but incompatible with loxP or loxN sites (Lee and Saito, 1988). Cre recombinase
   1611..1660    -  intron         β-globin intron (fragment): internally truncated intron from human β-globin
   1661..1694    +  protein_bind   loxN: Cre-mediated recombination occurs in the 8-bp core sequence (GTATACCT). loxN sites are compatible with each other, but incompatible with loxP or lox2272 sites. Cre recombinase
   1715..1873    -  CDS            EYFP (fragment): EYFP is a basic (constitutively fluorescent) green/yellow fluorescent protein published in 1996, derived from Aequorea victoria. It is reported to be a very rapidly-maturing weak dimer with high acid sensitivity.
   1889..2398    -  CDS            ChR2(H134R) (fragment): H134R mutant of an N-terminal fragment of channelrhodopsin-2 from the alga Chlamydomonas reinhardtii (Nagel et al., 2005) blue light-activated cation channel
   2500..2533    -  protein_bind   lox2272: Cre-mediated recombination occurs in the 8-bp core sequence (GGATACTT). lox2272 sites are compatible with each other, but incompatible with loxP or loxN sites (Lee and Saito, 1988). Cre recombinase
   2534..2583    -  intron         β-globin intron (fragment): internally truncated intron from human β-globin
   2584..2617    -  protein_bind   loxN: Cre-mediated recombination occurs in the 8-bp core sequence (GTATACCT). loxN sites are compatible with each other, but incompatible with loxP or lox2272 sites. Cre recombinase
   2638..3056    -  CDS            ChR2(H134R) (fragment): H134R mutant of an N-terminal fragment of channelrhodopsin-2 from the alga Chlamydomonas reinhardtii (Nagel et al., 2005) blue light-activated cation channel
   3103..3153    -  intron         β-globin intron (fragment): internally truncated intron from human β-globin
   3187..3211    +  misc_feature   MCS (fragment): pBluescript multiple cloning site
   3211..3799    +  misc_feature   WPRE: woodchuck hepatitis virus posttranscriptional regulatory element
   3831..4307    +  polyA_signal   hGH poly(A) signal: human growth hormone polyadenylation signal
   4347..4487    +  repeat_region  AAV2 ITR: inverted terminal repeat of adeno-associated virus serotype 2 inverted
   4492..4543    -  misc_feature   bom (fragment): basis of mobility region from pBR322
   4562..5017    +  rep_origin     f1 ori (sequence partly withheld): f1 bacteriophage origin of replication; arrow indicates direction of (+) strand synthesis
   5018..5067    -  misc_feature   bom (fragment): basis of mobility region from pBR322
   5169..5204    -  CDS            rop (fragment): Rop protein, which maintains plasmids at low copy number; rop
   5299..5403    +  promoter       AmpR promoter: bla
   5404..6264    +  CDS            AmpR: β-lactamase; bla; confers resistance to ampicillin, carbenicillin, and related antibiotics
   6435..58      +  rep_origin     ori (across the origin): high-copy-number ColE1/pMB1/pBR322/pUC origin of replication
