[The description below was written by a language model from this plasmid's Addgene catalogue record and pLannotate feature annotations shown in this document.]
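Description:
pAAV-nEF-Coff/Fon-ChR2(ET/TC)-EYFP is an AAV2-based transfer plasmid from the INTRSECT 2.0 series, designed to express a channelrhodopsin–EYFP fusion only in cells that contain Flp recombinase and lack Cre ("Flp AND NOT Cre"). In bacteria it is maintained through a high-copy ColE1/pUC-type origin and selected with ampicillin (AmpR); an f1 origin is also present. The expression cassette lies between AAV2 inverted terminal repeats, which allow it to be packaged into recombinant AAV. The left ITR is annotated only as short fragments, while the right one is detected in full.

Transcription is driven by the nEF promoter, annotated as the EF-1α core promoter followed by a truncated HTLV-1 LTR segment. A WPRE and the human growth hormone polyadenylation signal follow the insert to enhance transcript stability and processing. The payload is ChR2 carrying the E123T and T159C mutations, fused to EYFP. The annotation tool matches the opsin to its ChR2(H134R) reference, but the catalogue lists only the ET/TC substitutions. The coding sequence is split into several pieces separated by β-globin-derived intron fragments, and all pieces sit on the reverse strand relative to the promoter, so no functional protein is made in the starting state. Oppositely oriented lox2272 and loxN pairs are embedded in the introns around the central exon, so Cre would invert that segment and disrupt the reading frame. The Flp target sites expected for the activating inversion are not picked up in the feature table, although the vector type lists Flp/FRT. After correct recombination, splicing removes the introns along with the recombinase sites they carry. The construct is used for intersectional optogenetic targeting of genetically defined cell populations in mammals.
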