Addgene plasmid #137141: pAAV-nEF-Coff/Fon-ChR2(ET/TC)-EYFP
Purpose: Intersectional viral expression of ChR2(ET/TC)-EYFP in cells expressing Flp AND NOT Cre
Depositing lab: Karl Deisseroth & INTRSECT 2.0 Project. Publication: Comprehensive Dual- and Triple-Feature Intersectional Single-Vector Delivery of Diverse Functional Payloads to Cells of Behaving Mammals. Fenno LE, Ramakrishnan C, Kim YS, Evans KE, Lo M, Vesuna S, Inoue M, Cheung KYM, Yuen E, Pichamoorthy N, Hong ASO, Deisseroth K. Neuron. 2020 Jun 20. pii: S0896-6273(20)30432-3. doi: 10.1016/j.neuron.2020.06.003. PubMed 32574559.
Backbone
  Vector backbone: AAV2-nEF-WPRE
  Backbone size w/o insert (bp): 4600
  Vector type: AAV, Cre/Lox, Synthetic Biology ; Flp/FRT
Growth in bacteria
  Bacterial resistance: Ampicillin, 100 μg/mL
  Growth temperature: 37°C
  Growth strain: NEB Stable
  Copy number: High Copy
Gene/Insert
  Gene/Insert name: Coff/Fon-ChR2(ET/TC)-EYFP
  Species: Synthetic; Prokaryotic
  Insert size (bp): 2400
  Mutation: E123T, T159C
  Promoter: nEF
  Cloning method: Restriction Enzyme; 5′ cloning site BamHI (unknown if destroyed); 3′ cloning site EcoRI (unknown if destroyed)
  Sequencing primers: 5′ GACCCTGCTTGCTCAACTCT; 3′ GGGCCACAACTCCTCATAAA
Terms and licenses: Academic/Nonprofit Terms; Industry Terms: Not Available to Industry
Depositor comments: Additional sequencing primers: Intron 2F GGGACGACATGACTTAACCAG; Intron 2R CCAGCCCTTCTCATGTTCAG; Intron 1F CCTGTATGTGACCCATGTGC; Intron 1R: GCACATGGGTCACATACAGG
How to cite: pAAV-nEF-Coff/Fon-ChR2(ET/TC)-EYFP was a gift from Karl Deisseroth & INTRSECT 2.0 Project (Addgene plasmid # 137141 ; http://n2t.net/addgene:137141 ; RRID:Addgene_137141) For viral preps, please replace (Addgene plasmid # 137141) in the above sentence with: (Addgene viral prep # 137141-AAV8)
