>Addgene plasmid #137141 | pAAV-nEF-Coff/Fon-ChR2(ET/TC)-EYFP | depositor partial sequence | sequence record 264987 | Promoter through WPRE
AAGGATCTGCGATCGCTCCGGTGCCCGTCAGTGGGCAGAGCGCACATCGCCCACAGTCCCCGAGAAGTTG
GGGGGAGGGGTCGGCAATTGAACGGGTGCCTAGAGAAGGTGGCGCGGGGTAAACTGGGAAAGTGATGTCG
TGTACTGGCTCCGCCTTTTTCCCGAGGGTGGGGGAGAACCGTATATAAGTGCAGTAGTCGCCGTGAACGT
TCTTTTTCGCAACGGGTTTGCCGCCAGAACACAGCTGAAGCTTCGAGGGGCTCGCATCTCTCCTTCACGC
GCCCGCCGCCCTACCTGAGGCCGCCATCCACGCCGGTTGAGTCGCGTTCTGCCGCCTCCCGCCTGTGGTG
CCTCCTGAACTGCGTCCGCCGTCTAGGTAAGTTTAAAGCTCAGGTCGAGACCGGGCCTTTGTCCGGCGCT
CCCTTGGAGCCTACCTAGACTCAGCCGGCTCTCCACGCTTTGCCTGACCCTGCTTGCTCAACTCTACGTC
TTTGTTTCGTTTTCTGTTCTGCGCCGTTACAGATCCAAGCTGTGACCGGCGCCTACGGATCCGAAGTTCC
TATTCTTCAAATAGTATAGGAACTTCGCAGAGTAGTAGCTGGATTGTAGCTGCTATTAGCAATCTAAAAC
CTCTTAGAAGTTCCTATTCTTCAAAAGGTATAGGAACTTCGGCGCGCCTTACTTGTACAGCTCGTCCATG
CCGAGAGTGATCCCGGCGGCGGTCACGAACTCCAGCAGGACCATGTGATCGCGCTTCTCGTTGGGGTCTT
TGCTCAGGGCGGACTGGTAGCTCAGGTAGTGGTTGTCGGGCAGCAGCACGGGGCCGTCGCCGATGGGGGT
GTTCTGCTGGTAGTGGTCGGCGAGCTGCACGCTGCCGTCCTCGATGTTGTGGCGGATCTTGAAGTTCACC
TTGATGCCGTTCTTCTGCTTGTCGGCCATGATATAGACGTTGTGGCTGTTGTAGTTGTACTCCAGCTTGT
GCCCCAGGATGTTGCCGTCCTCCTTGAAGTCGATGCCCTTCAGCTCGATGCGGTTCACCAGGGTGTCGCC
CTCGAACTTCACCTCGGCGCGGGTCTTGTAGTTGCCGTCGTCCTTGAAGAAGATGGTGCGCTCCTGGACG
TAGCCTTCGGGCATGGCGGACTTGAAGAAGTCGTGCTGCTTCATGTGGTCGGGGTAGCGGGCGAAGCACT
GCAGGCCGTAGCCGAAGGTGGTCACGAGGGTGGGCCAGGGCACGGGCAGCTGTGGGACGACATGACTTAA
CCAGTTAACCATGTTCTCTGAACATGAGAAGGGCTGGCCACTCTCCAGTCGACATAACTTCGTATAGGAT
ACTTTATACGAAGTTATGCAGAATGGTAGCTGGATTGTAGCTGCTATTAGCAATATGAAACCTCTTAATA
ACTTCGTATAGTATACCTTATACGAAGTTATACTAGTCCTCCTGTACTCACCTTGCCGGTGGTGCAGATG
AACTTCAGGGTCAGCTTGCCGTAGGTGGCATCGCCCTCGCCCTCGCCGGACACGCTGAACTTGTGGCCGT
TTACGTCACCGTCCAGCTCGACCAGGATGGGCACCACCCCGGTGAACAGCTCCTCGCCCTTGCTCACCAT
GGTGGCGGCCGCTGGCACGGCTCCGGCCTCGGCTTCGTCTTCGACGAGAGTCTCGACCTCGATCTCCGTT
CCGCCGATGTTCAGTTTGGTGGTTTTGCGGATATCTCCGTGAATCAATATGTGCTCGTGGATCAGGACGC
GCAGGTAGTGTCCCAACAACCCCCAACAATTTTTACTCATCAGATCAATAATCGTGTGACCTACGGTGGA
GCCATAGACGCTCAGGACGCCAAAACCTTCGGGCCCCAAAATGAAGAGAATTGGGAACATACCCCAGCTC
ACGAAAAACAGCCATGCCATGCCGGTCACGACCTGGCGGCACCGACCCTTTGGCACAGTATGATAACCCT
CGATATATGCTTTGGCGGCGTGAAAAAATGTGTTCGCGCCATAGCACAATCCAAGACAAAAGAAGATGAC
TTTAACATAGCCGGTTGCCATGGCGCTGGTAGCCCCCCACACGATACACCCGATGTCTGAGACAAGGAGT
CCCATGGTTCTCCTGCTGTAGTCGTTGCTCAGGCCTAAACACATGAGAAATAGAGTCATAAGCACATGGG
TCACATACAGGAGATATGTATATAACATTAATACAATTTTATAAAAAAAAGGGGGGGCACAGGTACCATA
ACTTCGTATAAAGTATCCTATACGAAGTTATTTGCCTTAACCCAGAAATTATCACTGTTATTCTTTAGAA
TGGTGCAAAGAATAACTTCGTATAAGGTATACTATACGAAGTTATGCTAGCAACCCCGACACTTACCGGT
GAGGTTGCTCAGGTGGATAAGGATGACAGGACAAGTGAGCAGCCAGGTTGCATAGCGCAGCCACTGCACC
CGGTGTCCTGTGGCAAGGTAGAGCATAGAGGGATTCTTAAACTCAAAAAAGAACTCGAGAATCACCTTAA
CCATTTCAATGGCGCACACATAGATCTCCTCCCAGCCGCATGTAGATTTCCAGGTTTGGTAGGCATAGAA
CATCAGCAGCAAAATGCTGAATCCTGCTGCAAGCCACTGCAGGACATTTGACGCGGTCTGAGCGCCGTTC
GTGCCGCGAGATTCAATCCATCCGGCACAGTAACATTGATCCTCAGGGACCAGGACGGACCCGTTCACCA
CCACAGGATTAGTAACGAACAAAAGTTCGCGTCCGACGGCAGACAAAGCGCCGCCATAGTCCATGGTGGC
GAGCTCGAAGTTCCTATACTATTTGAAGAATAGGAACTTCTTGCCTTAACCCAGAAATTATCACTGTTAT
TCTTTAGAATGGTGCAAAGAGAAGTTCCTATACCTTTTGAAGAATAGGAACTTCGAATTCGATATCAAGC
TTATCGATAATCAACCTCTGGATTACAAAATTTGTGAAAGATTGACTGGTATTCTTAACTATGTTGCTCC
TTTTACGCTATGTGGATACGCTGCTTTAATGCCTTTGTATCATGCTATTGCTTCCCGTATGGCTTTCATT
TTCTCCTCCTTGTATAAATCCTGGTTGCTGTCTCTTTATGAGGAGTTGTGGCCCGTTGTCAGGCAACGTG
GCGTGGTGTGCACTGTGTTTGCTGACGCAACCCCCACTGGTTGGGGCATTGCCACCACCTGTCAGCTCCT
TTCCGGGACTTTCGCTTTCCCCCTCCCTATTGCCACGGCGGAACTCATCGCCGCCTGCCTTGCCCGCTGC
TGGACAGGGGCTCGGCTGTTGGGCACTGACAATTCCGTGGTGTTGTCGGGGAAATCATCGTCCTTTCCTT
GGCTGCTCGCCTGTGTTGCCACCTGGATTCTGCGCGGGACGTCCTTCTGCTACGTCCCTTCGGCCCTCAA
TCCAGCGGACCTTCCTTCCCGCGGCCTGCTGCCGGCTCTGCGGCCTCTTCCGCGTCTTCGCCTTCGCCCT
CAGACGAGTCGGATCTCCCTTTGGGCCGCCTCCCCGCATCGATACCG
